>Addgene plasmid #72854 | pSK32 | depositor full sequence | sequence record 136534 | pSK32 sequence 4053 bps
GCCCCTGCAGCCGAATTATATTATTTTTGCCAAATAATTTTTAACAAAAGCTCTGAAGTCTTCTTCATTT
AAATTCTTAGATGATACTTCATCTGGAAAATTGTCCCAATTAGTAGCATCACGCTGTGAGTAAGTTCTAA
ACCATTTTTTTATTGTTGTATTATCTCTAATCTTACTACTCGATGAGTTTTCGGTATTATCTCTATTTTT
AACTTGGAGCAGGTTCCATTCATTGTTTTTTTCATCATAGTGAATAAAATCAACTGCTTTAACACTTGTG
CCTGAACACCATATCCATCCGGCGTAATACGACTCACTATAGGGAGAGCGGCCGCCAGATCTTCCGGATG
GCTCGAGGAAAACCTGTATTTTCAGGGCGGTTCCGGATCTGGCAAGCCGATCCCGAATCCGCTGTTAGGC
CTGGATAGCACCTGAACTAGTGAAGTTCCTATACTTTCTAGAGAATAGGAACTTCAAATAAACATATGGG
CGCGCCCTGTTGGAATATACTATTCAACCTACAAAAATAACGTTAAACAACACTACTTTATATTTGATAT
GAATGGCCACACCTTTTATGCCATAAAACATATTGTAAGAGAATACCACTCTTTTTATTCCTTCTTTCCT
TCTTGTACGTTTTTTGCTGTGAGTAGGTCGTGGTGCTGGTGTTGCAGTTGAAATAACTTAAAATATAAAT
CATAAAACTCAAACATAAACTTGACTATTTATTTATTTATTAAGAAAGGAGGTACCGGTGGCGCGCCATG
ACCGAGTACAAGCCTACAGTGCGACTGGCCACACGCGATGACGTTCCCAGAGCCGTTCGGACGTTGGCTG
CCGCGTTTGCGGACTATCCCGCAACTCGCCATACTGTGGACCCTGATCGCCACATCGAGAGGGTGACTGA
GCTTCAGGAGCTGTTCCTGACCAGGGTAGGGCTGGACATAGGCAAGGTCTGGGTGGCCGACGATGGAGCC
GCTGTTGCGGTGTGGACTACCCCAGAGAGCGTGGAAGCAGGGGCTGTCTTTGCCGAAATTGGGCCAAGGA
TGGCCGAACTGTCTGGGTCCCGTTTGGCTGCCCAACAGCAGATGGAAGGACTGCTTGCCCCACATCGACC
CAAGGAGCCTGCATGGTTCCTCGCTACCGTGGGTGTGAGCCCAGATCACCAGGGCAAAGGTCTGGGATCA
GCCGTCGTTCTGCCTGGCGTCGAGGCTGCTGAGAGAGCAGGAGTACCGGCATTCCTCGAAACCAGTGCTC
CACGGAACCTCCCGTTCTACGAGAGACTGGGCTTTACGGTCACAGCCGATGTGGAAGTGCCCGAAGGCCC
TAGAACCTGGTGCATGACACGGAAACCCGGTGCATGAAAATTAAATATAAATAAAGCTATTAAAATAAAT
TACTATCTAACATATGGAAGTTCCTATACTTTCTAGAGAATAGGAACTTCATCTTTCTAGAAGATCTCCT
ACAATATTCTCAGCTGCCATGGAAAATCGATGTTCTTCTTTTATTCTCTCAAGATTTTCAGGCTGTATAT
TAAAACTTATATTAAGAACTATGCTAACCACCTCATCAGGAACCGTTGTAGGTGGCGTGGGTTTTCTTGG
CAATCGACTCTCATGAAAACTACGAGCTAAATATTCAATATGTTCCTCTTGACCAACTTTATTCTGCATT
TTTTTTGAACGAGGTTTAGAGCAAGCTTCAGGAAACTGAGACAGGAATTTTATTAAAAATTTAAATTTTG
AAGAAAGTTCAGGGTTAATAGCATCCATTTTTTGCTTTGCAAGTTCCTCAGCATTCTTAACAAAAGACGT
CTCTTTTGACATGTTTAAAGTTTAAACCTCCTGTGTGAAATTATTATCCGCTCATAATTCCACACATTAT
ACGAGCCGGAAGCATAAAGTGTAAAGCCTGGGGTGCCTAATGAGTGAGCTAACTCACATTAATTGCGTTG
CGCTCACTGCCAATTGCTTTCCAGTCGGGAAACCTGTCGTGCCAGCTGCATTAATGAATCGGCCAACGCG
CGGGGAGAGGCGGTTTGCGTATTGGGCGCTCTTCCGCTTCCTCGCTCACTGACTCGCTGCGCTCGGTCGT
TCGGCTGCGGCGAGCGGTATCAGCTCACTCAAAGGCGGTAATACGGTTATCCACAGAATCAGGGGATAAC
GCAGGAAAGAACATGTGAGCAAAAGGCCAGCAAAAGGCCAGGAACCGTAAAAAGGCCGCGTTGCTGGCGT
TTTTCCATAGGCTCCGCCCCCCTGACGAGCATCACAAAAATCGACGCTCAAGTCAGAGGTGGCGAAACCC
GACAGGACTATAAAGATACCAGGCGTTTCCCCCTGGAAGCTCCCTCGTGCGCTCTCCTGTTCCGACCCTG
CCGCTTACCGGATACCTGTCCGCCTTTCTCCCTTCGGGAAGCGTGGCGCTTTCTCATAGCTCACGCTGTA
GGTATCTCAGTTCGGTGTAGGTCGTTCGCTCCAAGCTGGGCTGTGTGCACGAACCCCCCGTTCAGCCCGA
CCGCTGCGCCTTATCCGGTAACTATCGTCTTGAGTCCAACCCGGTAAGACACGACTTATCGCCACTGGCA
GCAGCCACTGGTAACAGGATTAGCAGAGCGAGGTATGTAGGCGGTGCTACAGAGTTCTTGAAGTGGTGGC
CTAACTACGGCTACACTAGAAGGACAGTATTTGGTATCTGCGCTCTGCTGAAGCCAGTTACCTTCGGAAA
AAGAGTTGGTAGCTCTTGATCCGGCAAACAAACCACCGCTGGTAGCGGTGGTTTTTTTGTTTGCAAGCAG
CAGATTACGCGCAGAAAAAAAGGATCTCAAGAAGATCCTTTGATCTTTTCTACGGGGTCTGACGCTCAGT
GGAACGAAAACTCACGTTAAGGGATTTTGGTCATGAGATTATCAAAAAGGATCTTCACCTAGATCCTTTT
AAATTAAAAATGAAGTTTTAAATCAATCTAAAGTATATATGAGTAAACTTGGTCTGACAGTTACCAATGC
TTAATCAGTGAGGCACCTATCTCAGCGATCTGTCTATTTCGTTCATCCATAGTTGCCTGACTCCCCGTCG
TGTAGATAACTACGATACGGGAGGGCTTACCATCTGGCCCCAGTGCTGCAATGATACCGCGAGACCCACG
CTCACCGGCTCCAGATTTATCAGCAATAAACCAGCCAGCCGGAAGGGCCGAGCGCAGAAGTGGTCCTGCA
ACTTTATCCGCCTCCATCCAGTCTATTAATTGTTGCCGGGAAGCTAGAGTAAGTAGTTCGCCAGTTAATA
GTTTGCGCAACGTTGTTGCCATTGCTACAGGCATCGTGGTGTCACGCTCGTCGTTTGGTATGGCTTCATT
CAGCTCCGGTTCCCAACGATCAAGGCGAGTTACATGATCCCCCATGTTGTGCAAAAAAGCGGTTAGCTCC
TTCGGTCCTCCGATCGTTGTCAGAAGTAAGTTGGCCGCAGTGTTATCACTCATGGTTATGGCAGCACTGC
ATAATTCTCTTACTGTCATGCCATCCGTAAGATGCTTTTCTGTGACTGGTGAGTACTCAACCAAGTCATT
CTGAGAATAGTGTATGCGGCGACCGAGTTGCTCTTGCCCGGCGTCAATACGGGATAATACCGCGCCACAT
AGCAGAACTTTAAAAGTGCTCATCATTGGAAAACGTTCTTCGGGGCGAAAACTCTCAAGGATCTTACCGC
TGTTGAGATCCAGTTCGATGTAACCCACTCGTGCACCCAACTGATCTTCAGCATCTTTTACTTTCACCAG
CGTTTCTGGGTGAGCAAAAACAGGAAGGCAAAATGCCGCAAAAAAGGGAATAAGGGCGACACGGAAATGT
TGAATACTCATACTCTTCCTTTTTCAATATTATTGAAGCATTTATCAGGGTTATTGTCTCATGAGCGGAT
ACATATTTGAATGTATTTAGAAAAATAAACAAATAGGGGTTCCGCGCACATTTCCCCGAAAAGTGCCACC
TGACGTCTAAGAAACCATTATTATCATGACATTAACCTATAAAAATAGGCGTATCACGAGGCC
Features (pLannotate 1.2.2; 14 found; start..end, strand, type, name):
     19..303     -  CDS            eco47IR (fragment): T2E7_ECOLX - Protein predicted: Swiss-Prot protein existence level 4. Recognizes the double-stranded sequence GGWCC and cleaves after G-1. From Escherichia coli.
    305..323     +  promoter       T7 promoter: promoter for bacteriophage T7 RNA polymerase
    358..378     +  CDS            TEV site: tobacco etch virus (TEV) protease recognition and cleavage site
    442..475     -  protein_bind   FRT (minimal): supports FLP-mediated excision but not integration (Turan and Bode, 2011) FLP recombinase from the Saccharomyces cerevisiae 2μ plasmid
    498..750     +  promoter       copia promoter (fragment): strong promoter from the Drosophila transposable element copia (Sinclair et al., 1986)
    768..1364    +  CDS            pac: PUAC_STRAD - Protein predicted: Swiss-Prot protein existence level 4. Detoxification of puromycin. From Streptomyces alboniger.
   1417..1450    -  protein_bind   FRT (minimal): supports FLP-mediated excision but not integration (Turan and Bode, 2011) FLP recombinase from the Saccharomyces cerevisiae 2μ plasmid
   1452..1832    -  CDS            eco47IR (fragment): T2E7_ECOLX - Protein predicted: Swiss-Prot protein existence level 4. Recognizes the double-stranded sequence GGWCC and cleaves after G-1. From Escherichia coli.
   1885..1915    -  promoter       lac UV5 promoter: E. coli lac promoter with an "up" mutation
   1930..1951    -  protein_bind   CAP binding site: CAP binding activates transcription in the presence of cAMP. E. coli catabolite activator protein
   1976..2059    -  CDS            lacI (fragment): lac repressor; lacI; The lac repressor binds to the lac operator to inhibit transcription in E. coli. This inhibition can be relieved by adding lactose or isopropyl-β-D-thiogalactopyranoside (IPTG).
   2242..2830    -  rep_origin     ori: high-copy-number ColE1/pMB1/pBR322/pUC origin of replication
   3001..3861    -  CDS            AmpR: β-lactamase; bla; confers resistance to ampicillin, carbenicillin, and related antibiotics
   3862..3966    -  promoter       AmpR promoter: bla
