[The description below was written by a language model from this plasmid's Addgene catalogue record and pLannotate feature annotations shown in this document.]
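Description:
pSK32 is a 4,053 bp template plasmid built on the pJet1.2 cloning backbone and belongs to a toolbox for genome editing in cultured Drosophila melanogaster cells. It is propagated in E. coli through a high-copy ColE1/pUC-type origin and selected with ampicillin via the β-lactamase gene and its native promoter. The two eco47IR fragments flanking the payload are the halves of the pJet1.2 lethal restriction-enzyme gene, which is interrupted by the cloned cassette. The lac UV5 promoter that normally drives this gene and a T7 promoter next to the cloning site are also backbone remnants. The depositor notes that bacteria carrying this backbone grow poorly and give low plasmid yields.

The payload is a compact tagging module. A short synthetic insert, recorded as about 60 bp and cloned between XhoI and SpeI, encodes a TEV protease cleavage site followed by a V5 epitope tag. The feature table annotates only the TEV site, so the V5 portion rests on the catalogue entry. Immediately downstream lies a selection cassette in which a fragment of the strong copia retrotransposon promoter drives the pac gene (puromycin N-acetyltransferase), conferring puromycin resistance in insect cells. Minimal FRT sites flank this cassette, so FLP recombinase can excise the marker after selection.

According to its stated purpose, the plasmid serves as a template for adding a C-terminal, TEV-cleavable V5 tag to a gene of interest, with puromycin used to enrich for modified cells. The V5 epitope allows detection or purification of the tagged protein, and TEV cleavage can release it from the tag. The record does not describe how the template is amplified or how it is targeted to a locus.
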