Addgene plasmid #72854: pSK32
Purpose: template for C-terminal TEV-site + V5-tag, Puromycin-Resistance
Depositing lab: Klaus Foerstemann. Depositing organization: Ludwig-Maximilians-Universitaet Muenchen (LMU). Publication: A Comprehensive Toolbox for Genome Editing in Cultured Drosophila melanogaster Cells. Kunzelmann S, Bottcher R, Schmidts I, Forstemann K. G3 (Bethesda). 2016 Jun 1;6(6):1777-85. doi: 10.1534/g3.116.028241. PubMed 27172193.
Backbone
  Vector backbone: pJet1.2
  Backbone size w/o insert (bp): 2974
  Total vector size (bp): 4053
  Modifications to backbone: also contains a copia-Promoter + Puromycin resistance cassette, flanked by FRT sites
  Vector type: Insect Expression
  Selectable markers: Puromycin
Growth in bacteria
  Bacterial resistance: Ampicillin, 100 μg/mL
  Growth temperature: 37°C
  Growth strain: DH5alpha
  Copy number: High Copy
Gene/Insert
  Gene/Insert name: TEV-V5 tag
  Species: synthetic
  Insert size (bp): 60
  Cloning method: Restriction Enzyme; 5′ cloning site XhoI (not destroyed); 3′ cloning site SpeI (not destroyed)
  Sequencing primers: 5′ pJet fwd; 3′ pJet rev
Terms and licenses: Academic/Nonprofit Terms; Industry Terms: Not Available to Industry
Depositor comments: We observe rather poor growth of bacteria with the pJet1.2 backbone, resulting in low yields of the plasmid preps.
How to cite: pSK32 was a gift from Klaus Foerstemann (Addgene plasmid # 72854 ; http://n2t.net/addgene:72854 ; RRID:Addgene_72854)
