>Addgene plasmid #72854 | pSK32 | addgene partial sequence | sequence record 139666 | T7 5'-TAATACGACTCACTATAGGG-3'
AACCTGTATTTTCAGGGCGGTTCCGGATCTGGCAAGCCGATCCCGAATCCGCTGTTAGGCCTGGATAGCA
CCTGAACTAGTGAAGTTCCTATACTTTCTAGAGAATAGGAACTTCAAATAAACATATGGGCGCGCCCTGT
TGGAATATACTATTCAACCTACAAAAATAACGTTAAACAACACTACTTTATATTTGATATGAATGGCCAC
ACCTTTTATGCCATAAAACATATTGTAAGAGAATACCACTCTTTTTATTCCTTCTTTCCTTCTTGTACGT
TTTTTGCTGTGAGTAGGTCGTGGTGCTGGTGTTGCAGTTGAAATAACTTAAAATATAAATCATAAAACTC
AAACATAAACTTGACTATTTATTTATTTATTAAGAAAGGAGGTACCGGTGGCGCGCCATGACCGAGTACA
AGCCTACAGTGCGACTGGCCACACGCGATGACGTTCCCAGAGCCGTTCGGACGTTGGCTGCCGCGTTTGC
GGACTATCCCGCAACTCGCCATACTGTGGACCCTGATCGCCACATCGAGAGGGTGACTGAGCTTCAGGAG
CTGTTCCTGACCAGGGTAGGGCTGGACATAGGCAAGGTCTGGGTGGCCGACGATGGAGCCGCTGTTGCGG
TGTGGACTACCCCAGAGAGCGTGGAAGCAGGGGCTGTCTTTGCCGAAATTGGGCCAAGGATGGCCGAACT
GTCTGGGTCCCGTTTGGCTGCCCAACAGCAGATGGAAGGACTGCTTGCCCCACATCGACCCAAGGAGCCT
GCATGGTTCCTCGCTACCGTGGGTGTGAGCCCAGATCACCAGGGCAAAGGTCTGGGATCAGCCGTCGTTC
TGCCTGGCGTCGAGGCTGCTGAGAGAGCAGGAGTACCGG
